Addgene plasmid #147292: pnEA-NpG-HsNot10_458-744_Q
Purpose: Bacterial Expression of HsNot10_458-744
Depositing lab: Elisa Izaurralde. Depositing organization: Max Planck Institute for Developmental Biology.
Backbone
  Vector backbone: Unknown
  Vector type: Bacterial Expression
Growth in bacteria
  Bacterial resistance: Ampicillin, 100 μg/mL
  Growth temperature: 37°C
  Growth strain: DH5alpha
  Copy number: Low Copy
Gene/Insert
  Gene/Insert name: HsNot10_458-744 (alt name: CNOT10 cloned from Kazusa clone: on15275)
  Species: H. sapiens (human)
  Entrez Gene: CNOT10 (a.k.a. FLJ12890, FLJ13165, DKFZp434K115)
  Cloning method: Unknown
Terms and licenses: Academic/Nonprofit Terms; Industry Terms: Not Available to Industry
Depositor comments: sequence given by NCBI: NM_015442.1. Plasmids from this collection were made available to the research community and donated after the lab closed. Please note that the sequence provided by the depositing laboratory may be theoretical/predicted or based on Sanger sequencing results. There may be discrepancies between sequencing results obtained by Addgene and the depositor sequence. If an Addgene verified sequence is not available, please contact before placing your order to request that our lab fully sequence the plasmid.
How to cite: pnEA-NpG-HsNot10_458-744_Q was a gift from Elisa Izaurralde (Addgene plasmid # 147292 ; http://n2t.net/addgene:147292 ; RRID:Addgene_147292)
