[The description below was written by a language model from this plasmid's Addgene catalogue record and pLannotate feature annotations shown in this document.]
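Description:
pnEA-NpG-HsNot10_458-744_Q is a 7,245-nt bacterial expression plasmid for producing a fragment of human CNOT10 (residues 458–744, as the name indicates) in E. coli. The catalogue lists the backbone as unknown, but the annotated features show a pET-like, pBR322-derived architecture: a ColE1/pMB1-type origin accompanied by the bom mobility region and the rop gene, which holds plasmid number down and fits the recorded low-copy status. Selection is by ampicillin through the bla β-lactamase gene with its own promoter. Several fragments of the tetracycline efflux gene and the tet promoter are scattered around the expression cassette and lacI. These appear to be non-functional remnants of the pBR322 tetracycline resistance gene, interrupted by the inserted elements.

The expression cassette is driven by a T7 promoter followed immediately by a lac operator and the efficient T7 gene 10 ribosome binding site. The plasmid also carries lacI under its native promoter, so transcription is repressed until induced with IPTG in a host that supplies T7 RNA polymerase. The reading frame begins with Schistosoma japonicum glutathione S-transferase, placed upstream of the CNOT10 fragment, giving an N-terminal GST tag suited to glutathione affinity purification. A short linker region between the two is not annotated, so the record does not say whether it contains a protease cleavage site. A short T7 gene 10-derived sequence match lies downstream of the insert, ahead of the T7 terminator.

CNOT10 is a component of the CCR4-NOT deadenylase complex. The stated purpose is simply bacterial expression of this region. The depositor sequence may be theoretical or Sanger-based.
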