Features (pLannotate 1.2.2; 20 found; start..end, strand, type, name):
    104..208     +  promoter       AmpR promoter: bla
    209..1069    +  CDS            AmpR: β-lactamase; bla; confers resistance to ampicillin, carbenicillin, and related antibiotics
   1240..1828    +  rep_origin     ori: high-copy-number ColE1/pMB1/pBR322/pUC origin of replication
   2014..2156    -  misc_feature   bom: basis of mobility region from pBR322
   2258..2449    -  CDS            rop: Rop protein, which maintains plasmids at low copy number; rop
   2466..2846    +  CDS            YPB1_ECOLX: Protein predicted: Swiss-Prot protein existence level 4. From Escherichia coli.
   3088..3712    -  CDS            TcR (fragment): tetracycline efflux protein; tet; confers resistance to tetracycline
   3727..3748    -  protein_bind   CAP binding site: CAP binding activates transcription in the presence of cAMP. E. coli catabolite activator protein
   3761..4843    -  CDS            lacI: lac repressor; lacI; The lac repressor binds to the lac operator to inhibit transcription in E. coli. This inhibition can be relieved by adding lactose or isopropyl-β-D-thiogalactopyranoside (IPTG).
   4844..4921    -  promoter       lacI promoter: lacI
   4929..5208    -  CDS            TcR (fragment): tetracycline efflux protein; tet; confers resistance to tetracycline
   5230..5248    +  promoter       T7 promoter: promoter for bacteriophage T7 RNA polymerase
   5249..5273    +  protein_bind   lac operator: The lac repressor binds to the lac operator to inhibit transcription in E. coli. This inhibition can be relieved by adding lactose or isopropyl-β-D-thiogalactopyranoside (IPTG). lac repressor encoded by lacI
   5288..5310    +  RBS            RBS: efficient ribosome binding site from bacteriophage T7 gene 10 (Olins and Rangwala, 1989)
   5321..5971    +  CDS            GST: glutathione S-transferase from Schistosoma japonicum
   6028..6888    +  CDS            CNOT10 (fragment): CNO10_HUMAN - Experimental evidence at protein level: Swiss-Prot protein existence level 1. Component of the CCR4-NOT complex which is one of the major cellular mRNA deadenylases and is linked to various cellular processes including bulk mRNA degradation, miRNA-mediated repression, translational repression during translational initiation and general transcription regulation. Additional complex functions may be a consequence of its influence on mRNA expression. Is not required for association of CNOT7 to the CCR4-NOT complex. From Homo sapiens (Human).
   6929..6978    +  CDS            SET1 (fragment): solubility-enhancement tag derived from T7 phage gene 10B
   6986..7033    +  terminator     T7 terminator: transcription terminator for bacteriophage T7 RNA polymerase
   7056..7160    -  CDS            TcR (fragment): tetracycline efflux protein; tet; confers resistance to tetracycline
   7208..7236    -  promoter       tet promoter: E. coli promoter for tetracycline efflux protein gene
>Addgene plasmid #147292 | pnEA-NpG-HsNot10_458-744_Q | depositor full sequence | sequence record 289739 | Full Sequence
TTCTTGAAGACGAAAGGGCCTCGTGATACGCCTATTTTTATAGGTTAATGTCATGATAATAATGGTTTCT
TAGACGTCAGGTGGCACTTTTCGGGGAAATGTGCGCGGAACCCCTATTTGTTTATTTTTCTAAATACATT
CAAATATGTATCCGCTCATGAGACAATAACCCTGATAAATGCTTCAATAATATTGAAAAAGGAAGAGTAT
GAGTATTCAACATTTCCGTGTCGCCCTTATTCCCTTTTTTGCGGCATTTTGCCTTCCTGTTTTTGCTCAC
CCAGAAACGCTGGTGAAAGTAAAAGATGCTGAAGATCAGTTGGGTGCACGAGTGGGTTACATCGAACTGG
ATCTCAACAGCGGTAAGATCCTTGAGAGTTTTCGCCCCGAAGAACGTTTTCCAATGATGAGCACTTTTAA
AGTTCTGCTATGTGGCGCGGTATTATCCCGTGTTGACGCCGGGCAAGAGCAACTCGGTCGCCGCATACAC
TATTCTCAGAATGACTTGGTTGAGTACTCACCAGTCACAGAAAAGCATCTTACGGATGGCATGACAGTAA
GAGAATTATGCAGTGCTGCCATAACCATGAGTGATAACACTGCGGCCAACTTACTTCTGACAACGATCGG
AGGACCGAAGGAGCTAACCGCTTTTTTGCACAACATGGGGGATCATGTAACTCGCCTTGATCGTTGGGAA
CCGGAGCTGAATGAAGCCATACCAAACGACGAGCGTGACACCACGATGCCTGCAGCAATGGCAACAACGT
TGCGCAAACTATTAACTGGCGAACTACTTACTCTAGCTTCCCGGCAACAATTAATAGACTGGATGGAGGC
GGATAAAGTTGCAGGACCACTTCTGCGCTCGGCCCTTCCGGCTGGCTGGTTTATTGCTGATAAATCTGGA
GCCGGTGAGCGTGGGTCTCGCGGTATCATTGCAGCACTGGGGCCAGATGGTAAGCCCTCCCGTATCGTAG
TTATCTACACGACGGGGAGTCAGGCAACTATGGATGAACGAAATAGACAGATCGCTGAGATAGGTGCCTC
ACTGATTAAGCATTGGTAACTGTCAGACCAAGTTTACTCATATATACTTTAGATTGATTTAAAACTTCAT
TTTTAATTTAAAAGGATCTAGGTGAAGATCCTTTTTGATAATCTCATGACCAAAATCCCTTAACGTGAGT
TTTCGTTCCACTGAGCGTCAGACCCCGTAGAAAAGATCAAAGGATCTTCTTGAGATCCTTTTTTTCTGCG
CGTAATCTGCTGCTTGCAAACAAAAAAACCACCGCTACCAGCGGTGGTTTGTTTGCCGGATCAAGAGCTA
CCAACTCTTTTTCCGAAGGTAACTGGCTTCAGCAGAGCGCAGATACCAAATACTGTCCTTCTAGTGTAGC
CGTAGTTAGGCCACCACTTCAAGAACTCTGTAGCACCGCCTACATACCTCGCTCTGCTAATCCTGTTACC
AGTGGCTGCTGCCAGTGGCGATAAGTCGTGTCTTACCGGGTTGGACTCAAGACGATAGTTACCGGATAAG
GCGCAGCGGTCGGGCTGAACGGGGGGTTCGTGCACACAGCCCAGCTTGGAGCGAACGACCTACACCGAAC
TGAGATACCTACAGCGTGAGCTATGAGAAAGCGCCACGCTTCCCGAAGGGAGAAAGGCGGACAGGTATCC
GGTAAGCGGCAGGGTCGGAACAGGAGAGCGCACGAGGGAGCTTCCAGGGGGAAACGCCTGGTATCTTTAT
AGTCCTGTCGGGTTTCGCCACCTCTGACTTGAGCGTCGATTTTTGTGATGCTCGTCAGGGGGGCGGAGCC
TATGGAAAAACGCCAGCAACGCGGCCTTTTTACGGTTCCTGGCCTTTTGCTGGCCTTTTGCTCACATGTT
CTTTCCTGCGTTATCCCCTGATTCTGTGGATAACCGTATTACCGCCTTTGAGTGAGCTGATACCGCTCGC
CGCAGCCGAACGACCGAGCGCAGCGAGTCAGTGAGCGAGGAAGCGGAAGAGCGCCTGATGCGGTATTTTC
TCCTTACGCATCTGTGCGGTATTTCACACCGCATATATGGTGCACTCTCAGTACAATCTGCTCTGATGCC
GCATAGTTAAGCCAGTATACACTCCGCTATCGCTACGTGACTGGGTCATGGCTGCGCCCCGACACCCGCC
AACACCCGCTGACGCGCCCTGACGGGCTTGTCTGCTCCCGGCATCCGCTTACAGACAAGCTGTGACCGTC
TCCGGGAGCTGCATGTGTCAGAGGTTTTCACCGTCATCACCGAAACGCGCGAGGCAGCTGCGGTAAAGCT
CATCAGCGTGGTCGTGAAGCGATTCACAGATGTCTGCCTGTTCATCCGCGTCCAGCTCGTTGAGTTTCTC
CAGAAGCGTTAATGTCTGGCTTCTGATAAAGCGGGCCATGTTAAGGGCGGTTTTTTCCTGTTTGGTCACT
GATGCCTCCGTGTAAGGGGGATTTCTGTTCATGGGGGTAATGATACCGATGAAACGAGAGAGGATGCTCA
CGATACGGGTTACTGATGATGAACATGCCCGGTTACTGGAACGTTGTGAGGGTAAACAACTGGCGGTATG
GATGCGGCGGGACCAGAGAAAAATCACTCAGGGTCAATGCCAGCGCTTCGTTAATACAGATGTAGGTGTT
CCACAGGGTAGCCAGCAGCATCCTGCGATGCAGATCCGGAACATAATGGTGCAGGGCGCTGACTTCCGCG
TTTCCAGACTTTACGAAACACGGAAACCGAAGACCATTCATGTTGTTGCTCAGGTCGCAGACGTTTTGCA
GCAGCAGTCGCTTCACGTTCGCTCGCGTATCGGTGATTCATTCTGCTAACCAGTAAGGCAACCCCGCCAG
CCTAGCCGGGTCCTCAACGACAGGAGCACGATCATGCGCACCCGTGGCCAGGACCCAACGCTGCCCGAGA
TGCGCCGCGTGCGGCTGCTGGAGATGGCGGACGCGATGGATATGTTCTGCCAAGGGTTGGTTTGCGCATT
CACAGTTCTCCGCAAGAATTGATTGGCTCCAATTCTTGGAGTGGTGAATCCGTTAGCGAGGTGCCGCCGG
CTTCCATTCAGGTCGAGGTGGCCCGGCTCCATGCACCGCGACGCAACGCGGGGAGGCAGACAAGGTATAG
GGCGGCGCCTACAATCCATGCCAACCCGTTCCATGTGCTCGCCGAGGCGGCATAAATCGCCGTGACGATC
AGCGGTCCAGTGATCGAAGTTAGGCTGGTAAGAGCCGCGAGCGATCCTTGAAGCTGTCCCTGATGGTCGT
CATCTACCTGCCTGGACAGCATGGCCTGCAACGCGGGCATCCCGATGCCGCCGGAAGCGAGAAGAATCAT
AATGGGGAAGGCCATCCAGCCTCGCGTCGCGAACGCCAGCAAGACGTAGCCCAGCGCGTCGGCCGCCATG
CCGGCGATAATGGCCTGCTTCTCGCCGAAACGTTTGGTGGCGGGACCAGTGACGAAGGCTTGAGCGAGGG
CGTGCAAGATTCCGAATACCGCAAGCGACAGGCCGATCATCGTCGCGCTCCAGCGAAAGCGGTCCTCGCC
GAAAATGACCCAGAGCGCTGCCGGCACCTGTCCTACGAGTTGCATGATAAAGAAGACAGTCATAAGTGCG
GCGACGATAGTCATGCCCCGCGCCCACCGGAAGGAGCTGACTGGGTTGAAGGCTCTCAAGGGCATCGGTC
GAGATCCCGGTGCCTAATGAGTGAGCTAACTTACATTAATTGCGTTGCGCTCACTGCCCGCTTTCCAGTC
GGGAAACCTGTCGTGCCAGCTGCATTAATGAATCGGCCAACGCGCGGGGAGAGGCGGTTTGCGTATTGGG
CGCCAGGGTGGTTTTTCTTTTCACCAGTGAGACGGGCAACAGCTGATTGCCCTTCACCGCCTGGCCCTGA
GAGAGTTGCAGCAAGCGGTCCACGCTGGTTTGCCCCAGCAGGCGAAAATCCTGTTTGATGGTGGTTAACG
GCGGGATATAACATGAGCTGTCTTCGGTATCGTCGTATCCCACTACCGAGATATCCGCACCAACGCGCAG
CCCGGACTCGGTAATGGCGCGCATTGCGCCCAGCGCCATCTGATCGTTGGCAACCAGCATCGCAGTGGGA
ACGATGCCCTCATTCAGCATTTGCATGGTTTGTTGAAAACCGGACATGGCACTCCAGTCGCCTTCCCGTT
CCGCTATCGGCTGAATTTGATTGCGAGTGAGATATTTATGCCAGCCAGCCAGACGCAGACGCGCCGAGAC
AGAACTTAATGGGCCCGCTAACAGCGCGATTTGCTGGTGACCCAATGCGACCAGATGCTCCACGCCCAGT
CGCGTACCGTCTTCATGGGAGAAAATAATACTGTTGATGGGTGTCTGGTCAGAGACATCAAGAAATAACG
CCGGAACATTAGTGCAGGCAGCTTCCACAGCAATGGCATCCTGGTCATCCAGCGGATAGTTAATGATCAG
CCCACTGACGCGTTGCGCGAGAAGATTGTGCACCGCCGCTTTACAGGCTTCGACGCCGCTTCGTTCTACC
ATCGACACCACCACGCTGGCACCCAGTTGATCGGCGCGAGATTTAATCGCCGCGACAATTTGCGACGGCG
CGTGCAGGGCCAGACTGGAGGTGGCAACGCCAATCAGCAACGACTGTTTGCCCGCCAGTTGTTGTGCCAC
GCGGTTGGGAATGTAATTCAGCTCCGCCATCGCCGCTTCCACTTTTTCCCGCGTTTTCGCAGAAACGTGG
CTGGCCTGGTTCACCACGCGGGAAACGGTCTGATAAGAGACACCGGCATACTCTGCGACATCGTATAACG
TTACTGGTTTCACATTCACCACCCTGAATTGACTCTCTTCCGGGCGCTATCATGCCATACCGCGAAAGGT
TTTGCGCCATTCGATGGTGTCCGGGATCTCGACGCTCTCCCTTATGCGACTCCTGCATTAGGAAGCAGCC
CAGTAGTAGGTTGAGGCCGTTGAGCACCGCCGCCGCAAGGAATGGTGCATGCAAGGAGATGGCGCCCAAC
AGTCCCCCGGCCACGGGGCCTGCCACCATACCCACGCCGAAACAAGCGCTCATGAGCCCGAAGTGGCGAG
CCCGATCTTCCCCATCGGTGATGTCGGCGATATAGGCGCCAGCAACCGCACCTGTGGCGCCGGTGATGCC
GGCCACGATGCGTCCGGCGTAGAGGATCGAGATCTCGATCCCGCGAAATTAATACGACTCACTATAGGGG
AATTGTGAGCGGATAACAATTCCCCACTAGTAATAATTTTGTTTAACTTTAAGAAGGAGATATACCATGG
CCCCTATACTAGGTTATTGGAAAATTAAGGGCCTTGTGCAACCCACTCGACTTCTTTTGGAATATCTTGA
AGAAAAATATGAAGAGCATTTGTATGAGCGCGATGAAGGTGATAAATGGCGAAACAAAAAGTTTGAATTG
GGTTTGGAGTTTCCCAATCTTCCTTATTATATTGATGGTGATGTTAAATTAACACAGTCTATGGCCATCA
TACGTTATATAGCTGACAAGCACAACATGTTGGGTGGTTGTCCAAAAGAGCGTGCAGAGATTTCAATGCT
TGAAGGAGCGGTTTTGGATATTAGATACGGTGTTTCGAGAATTGCATATAGTAAAGACTTTGAAACTCTC
AAAGTTGATTTTCTTAGCAAGCTACCTGAAATGCTGAAAATGTTCGAAGATCGTTTATGTCATAAAACAT
ATTTAAATGGTGATCATGTAACCCATCCTGACTTCATGTTGTATGACGCTCTTGATGTTGTTTTATACAT
GGACCCAATGTGCCTGGATGCGTTCCCAAAATTAGTTTGTTTTAAAAAACGTATTGAAGCTATCCCACAA
ATTGATAAGTACTTGAAATCCAGCAAGTATATAGCATGGCCTTTGCAGGGCTGGCAAGCCACGTTTGGTG
GTGGCGACCATCCGCCAAAATCGGATGGTACCGGCAGCGGCCTGGAAGTTCTGTTCCAGGGGCCCCATAT
GCTCGAGATGGAGTTTGCAGCCATATGTCTCAGAAATGCCTTGTTGCTGCTACCTGAAGAACAGCAAGAT
CCAAAGCAGGAAAATGGGGCTAAAAATAGTAATCAATTAGGTGGGAACACAGAGAGCAGCGAAAGCAGTG
AAACTTGCAGCAGTAAAAGCCATGATGGAGATAAATTCATTCCAGCTCCACCTTCTTCTCCATTGAGAAA
ACAGGAATTAGAAAACTTAAAGTGCTCCATACTTGCTTGCAGTGCCTACGTGGCTCTGGCTTTGGGTGAT
AACCTCATGGCTTTGAATCATGCAGATAAACTTCTTCAGCAGCCCAAGCTGTCAGGATCTCTTAAGTTTT
TGGGACATTTATATGCTGCAGAAGCCCTCATCTCTCTCGACAGAATATCTGATGCCATTACTCACTTGAA
CCCGGAGAATGTCACTGATGTCTCCTTAGGGATCTCTTCAAATGAGCAGGACCAAGGATCAGACAAAGGT
GAAAATGAAGCAATGGAATCCTCTGGTAAGCGGGCCCCTCAGTGCTACCCCAGTTCCGTCAACTCTGCCA
GGACTGTGATGCTGTTCAACCTTGGCAGCGCTTACTGCCTGAGGAGCGAATATGACAAAGCCCGAAAGTG
TCTCCACCAGGCGGCTTCAATGATCCATCCTAAAGAGGTGCCCCCTGAGGCCATCTTGCTGGCAGTCTAC
CTTGAACTGCAGAATGGTAATACTCAGCTGGCCTTACAGATCATCAAAAGGAATCAGCTGCTCCCTGCAG
TGAAAACACACTCTGAAGTGAGAAAGAAGCCAGTGTTTCAGCCTGTCCACCCGATCCAGCCCATCCAAAT
GCCGGCTTTCACCACTGTGCAGAGAAAGTGAGGATCCTAATAGTCTAGAGCTAGCCCTAGGAGATCCGGC
TGCTAACAAAGCCCGAAAGGAAGCTGAGTTGGCTGCTGCCACCGCTGAGCAATAACTAGCATAACCCCTT
GGGGCCTCTAAACGGGTCTTGAGGGGTTTTTTGCTGAAAGGAGGAACTATATCCGGATATCCCGCAAGAG
GCCCGGCAGTACCGGCATAACCAAGCCTATGCCTACAGCATCCAGGGTGACGGTGCCGAGGATGACGATG
AGCGCATTGTTAGATTTCATACACGGTGCCTGACTGCGTTAGCAATTTAACTGTGATAAACTACCGCATT
AAAGCTTATCGATGATAAGCTGTCAAACATGAGAA
